>Addgene plasmid #59745 | pcDNA-ELYS-emerin-EGFP-polyA | depositor full sequence | sequence record 93966 | Start codon locates 915th position
GACGGATCGGGAGATCTCCCGATCCCCTATGGTCGACTCTCAGTACAATCTGCTCTGATGCCGCATAGTT
AAGCCAGTATCTGCTCCCTGCTTGTGTGTTGGAGGTCGCTGAGTAGTGCGCGAGCAAAATTTAAGCTACA
ACAAGGCAAGGCTTGACCGACAATTGCATGAAGAATCTGCTTAGGGTTAGGCGTTTTGCGCTGCTTCGCG
ATGTACGGGCCAGATATACGCGTTGACATTGATTATTGACTAGTTATTAATAGTAATCAATTACGGGGTC
ATTAGTTCATAGCCCATATATGGAGTTCCGCGTTACATAACTTACGGTAAATGGCCCGCCTGGCTGACCG
CCCAACGACCCCCGCCCATTGACGTCAATAATGACGTATGTTCCCATAGTAACGCCAATAGGGACTTTCC
ATTGACGTCAATGGGTGGACTATTTACGGTAAACTGCCCACTTGGCAGTACATCAAGTGTATCATATGCC
AAGTACGCCCCCTATTGACGTCAATGACGGTAAATGGCCCGCCTGGCATTATGCCCAGTACATGACCTTA
TGGGACTTTCCTACTTGGCAGTACATCTACGTATTAGTCATCGCTATTACCATGGTGATGCGGTTTTGGC
AGTACATCAATGGGCGTGGATAGCGGTTTGACTCACGGGGATTTCCAAGTCTCCACCCCATTGACGTCAA
TGGGAGTTTGTTTTGGCACCAAAATCAACGGGACTTTCCAAAATGTCGTAACAACTCCGCCCCATTGACG
CAAATGGGCGGTAGGCGTGTACGGTGGGAGGTCTATATAAGCAGAGCTCTCTGGCTAACTAGAGAACCCA
CTGCTTACTGGCTTATCGAAATTAATACGACTCACTATAGGGAGACCCAAGCTGGCTAGTTAAGCTTCGA
ATTCATGCAAGACTTGACAGCTCAAGTGACTAGTGATCTCCTGCATTTCCCAGAAGTGACTATTGAAGCT
CTTGGAGAAGATGAGATAACATTAGAGTCCGTGCTTCGTGGAAAGTTTGCTGCAGGGAAAAATGGACTAG
CATGCTTAGCTTGTGGTCCACAACTTGAAGTTGTAAACTCCTTAACAGGAGAGCGGTTATCTGCATATAG
ATTCAGTGGAGTAAATGAACAGCCTCCTGTAGTCCTTGCAGTGAAAGAATTCTCTTGGCATAAGAGGACT
GGATTGTTAATAGGATTGGAAGAAGCAGATGGGAGTGTTCTTTGTCTTTATGACCTTGGTATATCAAGAG
TGGTCAAAGCAGTTGTTCTTCCTGGAAGGGTAACAGCTATCGAGCCTATAATTAACCATGGAGGAGCCAG
TGCGAGTACCCAGCATTTACATCCAAGTCTCCGGTGGCTTTTTGGCGTGGCCGCTGTGGTGACTGATGTT
GGACAGATCCTTCTTATTGACCTGTGTTTGGATGACTTGTCCTGCAGTCAGAATGAAGTTGAGGCATCAG
ACCTTGAAGTTATCACTGGTATCCCAGCTGAAGTACCACACATCAGAGAGAGAGTGATGAGAGAGGGGCG
CCACCTGTGCTTCCAGTTAGTAAGCCCATTGGGAGTAGCCATTTCTACTCTGAGTTACATCAACAGGACA
AATCAGCTTGCTGTGGGTTTTTCTGATGGCTACTTAGCACTTTGGAACATGAAAAGCATGAAAAGAGAAT
ACTATACACAGTTGGAAGGTGGAAGGGTTCCTGTCCATGCAGTTGCCTTTCAAGAGCCTGAGAATGATCC
TCGTAACTGCTGTTATTTATGGGCTGTTCAGTCCACACAAGATAGTGAAGGGGATGTTTTGAGTTTGCAT
CTGCTTCAGCTGGCTTTTGGTGATAGAAAATGTTTGGCATCAGGGCAAATTTTATATGAGGGATTAGAAT
ACTGCGAAGAAAGATATACACTGGATCTAGCAGGTGGCACGTTCCCCTTAAGGGGACAAACTAGTAATAC
CAAATTGTTGGGATGCCAGAGTATAGAGAGATTTCCATCTCATGGAGACAGAGAAGAAAGTATGAGAGAA
GCTCTGTCTCCCGATACCAGCGTTTCTGTCTTTACCTGGCAAGTGAATATATATGGACAGGGAAAGCCTT
CTGTGTATTTAGGGCTATTTGACATAAATCGTTGGTATCATGCACAAATGCCCGATTCTTTAAGATCAGG
AGAATCTCTGCATAATTGCTCTTATTTTGCGTTGTGGTCATTGGATTCGGTTGTAAGTAGGACTTCTCCA
CATCACATCTTGGACATACTAGTACATGAGAGGAGTTTAAACCGAGGGGTTCCTCCTTCCTACCCACCTC
CAGAGCAATTTTTTAACCCAAGTACTTTTAATTTTGATGCCACTTGTTTGTTAGACTCTGGAGTTATCCA
TGTAACTTGTGCTGGATTTCAGAAGGAGACTTTGACATTTTTAAAGAAATCAGGACCAACTCTTAATGAA
GTCATTCCTGATAGTTATAATCGATGTCTTGTTGCTGGTCTCCTCTCACCAAGACTTATTGATATTCAGC
CTTCCAGTTTAAGTCAAGAAGAACAATTAGAAGCTATATTGTCAGCAGCAATTCAGACAAGTTCCTTGGG
ACTTTTGACTGGTTACATCAGAACATGGATAATAGAAGAACAACCAAATTCTGCTGCTAATCTACGATTT
GTTCTTGAGTGGACATGGAATAAAGTGGTTCTCACAAAAGAAGAGTTTGATAGGCTTTGTGTGCCGCTGT
TTGACGGTTCGTGTCGTTTTATTGACCCACAGACTATTCAGTCTATCCAGCAGTGCCATTTACTGCTTAG
CAACCTTAGTACAGTCTTAAGCTGTTTTGCAATGGAGGCCCAGGGTATCACTGAGAGAGGACTGGTGGAC
TTGAGCAACAAGCACATGGTCACCCAGCTTCTCTGTCAGTACGCACACATGGTTCTGTGGTTCTGCCACT
CGGGACTTCTGCCCGAAGGCTTAGATGATGCTCTGCAGCTGTCAAGACTACGCTACAACTACCCTGTAAT
TCAGAACTACTATACAAGTCGTCGGCAGAAGTCTGAGCGCTCACCCAGAGGGAAGTGGAACCACGACTGC
TTGATGATTGATGGATTAGTCTCTCAACTAGGAGATGAAGTTGAGAAGTTGTGGAAGCGGGACGAAGGTG
GCACAGGAAGATACCCTCCTGCTAGCATCCACGCATTACTTGATATATATTTATTAGACAACATTACCGA
AGCAAGCAAACATGCTATTACCATTTATTTGCTGCTTGATATTATGTATTCCTTTCCAAATAAAACGGAT
ACCCCCATTGAATCTTTCCCAACTGCCTTTGCTATTTCTTGGGGCCAAGTTAAGCTAGTTCAAGGATTTT
GGCTACTAGATCATAATGACTATGAGAATGGTTTAGACCTTCTGTTTCACCCAGTTACTGCAAAGCCTGC
ATCGTGGCAACATTCAAAGATAATTGAAGCTTTTATGAGTCAGGGAGAGCACAAACAGGCTCTCCGGTAT
CTTCAGACAATGAAGCCAACAGTGTCCAGTAGCAATGAAGTTATCCTTCACCTCACTGTTCTACTTTTTA
ATAGATGCATGGTTGAGGCCTGGAACTTACTGCGACAGAATTCAAACAGAGTAAATATAGAGGAATTATT
AAAGCACGCTTATGAAGTTTGTCAGGAGATGGGCTTAATGGAGGATTTACTGAAGCTGCCATTTACAAAC
ACTGAGCAGGAATGCTTAGTGAAATTTTTACAGTCCAGTACCAGTGTTGAGAATCATGAATTCCTTCTAG
TTCACCATTTACAGCGTGCCAATTATATTTCTGCCTTGAAACTAAACCAGATTCTGAAGAATAATCTCAT
GAGTGATCGTGACCCTCGATTGCGGGAAAGATCGGTGACTCGAAATTCTATATTAGACCAGTATGGGAAA
ATCCTACCTAGAGTCCAGAGAAAGTTAGCTGTTGAGCGAGCTAAGCCTTACCACCTGTCGACATCCTCAG
TTTTTCATGAAGTTTCTAGACCCAAACCGTTATCGGCATTTCCAAAGAAAGCTATAACTGGAACAGTGTT
AACCCGATCTACGTTCATCAGCAATGTTTTATCTAAAATTGGAGAGGTGTGGGCAAGTCATGAACCTAGA
AATGGCGTCTCACTTTTTAACAGTCCTAAAACAGAACAGCCATCTCCTGTAGTACACTCTTTCCCACACC
CAGAGCTTCCTGAGGCGTTTGTTGGAACTCCAATTTCAAATACATCCCAGAGAATTTCTAGATTACTGGA
TTTGGTTGTCCATCCTGTACCCCAGCCTTCTCAGTGTTTGGAGTTTATTCAACAAAGTCCCACAAGATCT
CCTTTGTGTCTGCTGTCCAGTTCGTTACCATTAAGTTCACAGTTTAAAAGGCCACATCAGAATACCTCCA
GGCCTTCAGAGTTGCTTTTACTTGAGACTCCTCTCATAGTTAAGAAAGCTAAATCTTTGGCTCTGTCAGC
CACGTCTTCTGGATTTGCCGAGTTTACTCCTCCATCCATCCTTAGGTCTGGTCTTCGAACAACACCTTTA
GCATCTCCCTCTTTGTCACCTGGAAGATCTCTCACTCCGCCTTTCAGAGTTAAAGAAACTAGGATTTCAT
TCATGGAAGAAGGCATGAATACACACTGGACTGATAGAGCTACAGATGACCGAAATACAAAAGCGTTTGT
TAGCACATCTTTCCATAAATGTGGACTTCCAGCAGAAACTGAGTGGATGAAGACCAGTGATAAGAATACA
TATTTTCCTCTGGATGTCCCTGCAAAGGGCCCTCAGAAAGTGGTGGCAGAGTCACTGGCTACCCATTCAG
GAAGGCTGGAGAAACTGGATGTGAGCAAAGAAGACAGCACAGCTTCCACCAGGTCAGACCAGACCTCCTT
AGAGTATCATGACGCACCATCACCAGAAGACTTGGAAGGTGCTGTTTTTGTGTCTCCCAAGCCAGCATCT
TCCTCCACTGAACTAACTACTAATTCAACTCTACAAACAGAGAGGGATAATGATAAAGATGCGTTTAAGT
CAGAAGGTACTCCTTCACCCGTGAAGAAACAAATAGGCACGGGAGACGCTGCAGTGGAAGCATTTTCAGA
ACTGAGTCGCTTAGACCCTGTTGAAAGAGCTGAAGCTTCTTTTGGTGTGTCGTCAGTCTGTGAAGGGGAA
ACCTCCACTTCAAACTCCAAGACGTCAGTTCTGGATGGAATCGTGCCTATTGAGAGCCGAACCTCCATAC
TTACAGCAGACCACAAAGAGTCTGTGGCCAACACGGTTGCAGATGTTGAAAGCTCTGGGTCCACCAGCTC
CAAGTGCCCGGTTACCTCTGAACGCAGCCTCGGCCAAAAACTAACATTAAACTTAAAAGAAGATGAAATA
GAAGCTCATGTACCAAAGGAGAACGTTGGTTTACCAGAAGAAAGCCCTCGAATTTCTGCTGCTCCTTCTG
ATACTCACGAGATTCATCTAATTGGATGTGAAAATCTTGAAGTTCAAAATTCAGAAGAGGAGGCCAAGAA
TCTTTCATTTGATGAGTTGTATCCCTTAGGGGCAGAGAAACTTGAGTATAATCTCAGTACTATTGAGCAG
CAGTTTTGTGACTTGCCTGATGACAAAGACTCTGCTGAATGTGATGCTGCTGAAGTAGACGGGGAACTTT
TTGTGGCCCAGAGCAACTTTACCCTGATTTTAGAAGGTGAAGAAGGAGAAGCTGAGGCAAGTGACTCTGC
AGCACCTAATATGTTACCAAAAGCGACCAAGGAAAAACCTGTGAGCCACAGGGAACCCCATAATCAGGAG
CGCGTTACAGATTTGCCATCTGCTGTGACTGCTGACCAAGAATCCCACAAGGTAGAGACTTTACCGTATG
TGCCTGAACCGGTTAAAGTGGCAATTGCAGAAAATCTGTTGGATGTAATTAAAGACACCAGAAGTAAGGA
AGCAACTCCCGTGGCAGCAGGTGAGGCTGGTGATGAGGACGGAGCAGTGATAGTCCCAAAGGCTGCACAT
TCGTCCAGGCTGACAAACTCTACACCGAAGACTGTTAAGGAACCACGTGCAGAGACTGTAAATACCCGCC
AGAGTGATGACATGGTTTCTTCTAGAACTCTCACAAGAAGGCAGCATGCCCTAAGCCTGAATGTCACATC
AGAACAAGAGCCTTCAGCAGTTGCCACTCCTAAGAAGAGAACTAGAAAAATTAAAGAAACTCCTGAGTCT
TCTGAAAGGACCTGTTCTGACCTAAAAGTAGCACCTGAGAACCAACTGACAGCTCAGAGTCCTCCCGCTC
CTAGGAGAGGAAAGAAGAAGGACGTTAGCCAAGGCACACTGCCAAGTTCTGGTGCTGTGGAGCCGGAACC
TCAGGGTACGCCGGGAAGACTGAGGCTGAGAACGCAGCCACCCGAGCCAGCAGCTGAAGAAACTCCTTCT
AGAACAAAAGTCAGGCTTTCATCTGTTAGAAAGGGAACCCCTAGAAGACTTAAGAAGTCTGTAGAAAATG
GGCAAAGTACAGAAATTCTAGATGATCTCAAAGGGAGTGAGGCAGCAAGTCATGACGGGACTGTCACAGA
GCTGAGGAATGCCAAGCTAGAAGATACTCAGAATATGGAGTATAAACAAGATGAACACAGTGACCAGCAA
CTGCCTCTAAAACGAAAGAGGGTCAGAGAGAGAGAAGTTAGTGTGTCAAGTGTGACAGAAGAGCCAAAGC
TTGACTCATCCCAGTTGCCTCTTCAGACAGGACTCGATGTACCTGCCACCCCTAGGAAACGTGGTAGACC
CAGGAAGGTAGTTCCCTTAGAAGCTGATGGTGGCACAACTGGTAAGGAACAGACAAGTCCTCAGAAGAAA
GATGTTCCGGTTGTCCGGAGATCTACACGGAACACCCCAGCTAGAAATGTGAGTACTTTAGAAAAATCAG
TTTTAGTGCCAAATAAGGAAGCTGCTCTAGTGGTGACATCTAAGAGGAGACCTACAAAGAAGTCTGCAGA
GGAAAGCTCAAAAGATCCATCAGCGGCAGTCTCAGACTTGGCGGGTGGAGCAGCCCACACAGAGTCCGCT
GACCGAAGGGACGGACTGCTTGCCGCCGCTGCTCTCACGCCATCTGCCCAGGGCACAAGGACTAGGTCTA
GAAGGACCATGTTGTTGACGGACATTTCTGAACCCAAAACTGAGCCTTTATTTCCTCCTCCTTCAGTGAA
GGTTCCAAAGAAAAAATCAAAAGCTGAGAACATGGAGGCCGCAGCCCAGCTGAAAGAATTGGTGTCAGAT
ATATCTTCTCAGTTTGTTGTTTCCCCTCCTGCCTTGAGAACCAGGCAGAAAAGTATATCCAATACTTCCA
AGCTTCTAGGTGAACTGGAGAGTGACCCTAAACCATTAGAGATCATAGAACAAAAACCAAAAAGAAGCAG
GACTGTGAAGACAAGAGCAAGCAGAAACACAGGAAAAGGAAGTTCTTGGTCACCTCCTCCTGTAGAAATT
AAGCTGGTTTCTCCCTTGGCGAGTCCAGTGGATGAAATAAAGACCGGCAAGCCAAGAAAAACTGCAGAAA
TAGCAGGAAAAACTCTTGGAAGGGGCAGAAAGAAGCCATCTTCTTTTCCAAAGCAAATTTTACGCAGGAA
AATGCTGGACGACTATGCGGTTTTGTCCGATACTGAGCTGGCCGCAGTGCTACGCCAGTACAACATCCCT
CATGGGCCTATTGTGGGTTCCACTCGCAAGCTCTACGAAAAGAAAATCTTCGAGTACGAGACCCAGAGAA
GGAGACTCTTACCCCCCAACTCGTCATCTTCTTCATTCTCCTATCAGTTCTCAGACTTGGATTCAGCCGC
CGTGGACTCAGACATGTATGATCTGCCCAAAAAAGAAGACGCCTTACTTTACCAGAGCAAGGACTATAAT
GATGACTACTATGAGGAGAGTTATTTGACCACCAAGACATACGGGGAGCCTGAGTCTGTGGGCATGTCCA
AGAGCTTCCGCCAGCCGGGGACCTCACTTGTAGATGCTGATACCTTCCATCACCAGGTGCGTGATGACAT
TTTCTCTTCTTTAGAAGAGGAAGGCAAGGATAGGGAGCGCCTCATCTATGGCCAAGACAGTGCCTACCAG
AGCATCGCACACTACCGCCCCATTTCCAATGTCTCCAGGAGCTCTCTGGGCTTATCATATTATCCTACAT
CCTCCACCTCTTCTGTGTCCTCCTCTTCATCTTCTCCCTCTTCATGGCTTACCCGACGTGCCATTCGGCC
AGAGAAGCAGGCCCCTGCTGCTGCTCTGGGCCAGGATCGACAGGTCCCACTCTGGGGCCAGCTGTTACTC
TTCCTGGTCTTTGCTGCCTTTCTGCTCTTTGTTTACTATTCCATACAAGCTGAAGAAGGCAACCCCTTCT
GGATGGATCCCAGGGATCCACCGGTCGCCACCATGGTGAGCAAGGGCGAGGAGCTGTTCACCGGGGTGGT
GCCCATCCTGGTCGAGCTGGACGGCGACGTAAACGGCCACAAGTTCAGCGTGTCCGGCGAGGGCGAGGGC
GATGCCACCTACGGCAAGCTGACCCTGAAGTTCATCTGCACCACCGGCAAGCTGCCCGTGCCCTGGCCCA
CCCTCGTGACCACCCTGACCTACGGCGTGCAGTGCTTCAGCCGCTACCCCGACCACATGAAGCAGCACGA
CTTCTTCAAGTCCGCCATGCCCGAAGGCTACGTCCAGGAGCGCACCATCTTCTTCAAGGACGACGGCAAC
TACAAGACCCGCGCCGAGGTGAAGTTCGAGGGCGACACCCTGGTGAACCGCATCGAGCTGAAGGGCATCG
ACTTCAAGGAGGACGGCAACATCCTGGGGCACAAGCTGGAGTACAACTACAACAGCCACAACGTCTATAT
CATGGCCGACAAGCAGAAGAACGGCATCAAGGTGAACTTCAAGATCCGCCACAACATCGAGGACGGCAGC
GTGCAGCTCGCCGACCACTACCAGCAGAACACCCCCATCGGCGACGGCCCCGTGCTGCTGCCCGACAACC
ACTACCTGAGCACCCAGTCCGCCCTGAGCAAAGACCCCAACGAGAAGCGCGATCACATGGTCCTGCTGGA
GTTCGTGACCGCCGCCGGGATCACTCACGGCATGGACGAGCTGTACAAGTAAGCGGCCGCTCGACTATGG
GCACCAAAGAACCTGTAAACGTTATCTTTTTAAATTGAATGTGCACAAATAAAAGTTTGGAAAAGAAAAA
AAAAAAAAAAAAAAAAAAAAAAAAAAAAAAAAAAAAAAAAAAAAAAAAAAAAAAAAAAAAAAAAAAAAAA
AAAAAAAATACGCATCATACGCTGTGGCGTACCTCGAGTCTAGAGGGCCCTTCGAACAAAAACTCATCTC
AGAAGAGGATCTGAATATGCATACCGGTCATCATCACCATCACCATTGAGTTTAAACCCGCTGATCAGCC
TCGACTGTGCCTTCTAGTTGCCAGCCATCTGTTGTTTGCCCCTCCCCCGTGCCTTCCTTGACCCTGGAAG
GTGCCACTCCCACTGTCCTTTCCTAATAAAATGAGGAAATTGCATCGCATTGTCTGAGTAGGTGTCATTC
TATTCTGGGGGGTGGGGTGGGGCAGGACAGCAAGGGGGAGGATTGGGAAGACAATAGCAGGCATGCTGGG
GATGCGGTGGGCTCTATGGCTTCTGAGGCGGAAAGAACCAGCTGGGGCTCTAGGGGGTATCCCC
[124 nt withheld, positions 9725-9848]
C
[32 nt withheld, positions 9850-9881]
CA
[57 nt withheld, positions 9884-9940]
A
[49 nt withheld, positions 9942-9990]
CCTTTGACGTTGGAGTCCACGTTCTTT
[37 nt withheld, positions 10018-10054]
ACCCTATCTCGGTCTATTCTTTTGATTTATAAGGGATTTTGGGGATTTCGGCCTATTGGTTAAAAAATGA
GCTGATTTAACAAAAATTTAACGCGAATTAATTCTGTGGAATGTGTGTCAGTTAGGGTGTGGAAAGTCCC
CAGGCTCCCCAGGCAGGCAGAAGTATGCAAAGCATGCATCTCAATTAGTCAGCAACCAGGTGTGGAAAGT
CCCCAGGCTCCCCAGCAGGCAGAAGTATGCAAAGCATGCATCTCAATTAGTCAGCAACCATAGTCCCGCC
CCTAACTCCGCCCATCCCGCCCCTAACTCCGCCCAGTTCCGCCCATTCTCCGCCCCATGGCTGACTAATT
TTTTTTATTTATGCAGAGGCCGAGGCCGCCTCTGCCTCTGAGCTATTCCAGAAGTAGTGAGGAGGCTTTT
TTGGAGGCCTAGGCTTTTGCAAAAAGCTCCCGGGAGCTTGTATATCCATTTTCGGATCTGATCAAGAGAC
AGGATGAGGATCGTTTCGCATGATTGAACAAGATGGATTGCACGCAGGTTCTCCGGCCGCTTGGGTGGAG
AGGCTATTCGGCTATGACTGGGCACAACAGACAATCGGCTGCTCTGATGCCGCCGTGTTCCGGCTGTCAG
CGCAGGGGCGCCCGGTTCTTTTTGTCAAGACCGACCTGTCCGGTGCCCTGAATGAACTGCAGGACGAGGC
AGCGCGGCTATCGTGGCTGGCCACGACGGGCGTTCCTTGCGCAGCTGTGCTCGACGTTGTCACTGAAGCG
GGAAGGGACTGGCTGCTATTGGGCGAAGTGCCGGGGCAGGATCTCCTGTCATCTCACCTTGCTCCTGCCG
AGAAAGTATCCATCATGGCTGATGCAATGCGGCGGCTGCATACGCTTGATCCGGCTACCTGCCCATTCGA
CCACCAAGCGAAACATCGCATCGAGCGAGCACGTACTCGGATGGAAGCCGGTCTTGTCGATCAGGATGAT
CTGGACGAAGAGCATCAGGGGCTCGCGCCAGCCGAACTGTTCGCCAGGCTCAAGGCGCGCATGCCCGACG
GCGAGGATCTCGTCGTGACCCATGGCGATGCCTGCTTGCCGAATATCATGGTGGAAAATGGCCGCTTTTC
TGGATTCATCGACTGTGGCCGGCTGGGTGTGGCGGACCGCTATCAGGACATAGCGTTGGCTACCCGTGAT
ATTGCTGAAGAGCTTGGCGGCGAATGGGCTGACCGCTTCCTCGTGCTTTACGGTATCGCCGCTCCCGATT
CGCAGCGCATCGCCTTCTATCGCCTTCTTGACGAGTTCTTCTGAGCGGGACTCTGGGGTTCGCGAAATGA
CCGACCAAGCGACGCCCAACCTGCCATCACGAGATTTCGATTCCACCGCCGCCTTCTATGAAAGGTTGGG
CTTCGGAATCGTTTTCCGGGACGCCGGCTGGATGATCCTCCAGCGCGGGGATCTCATGCTGGAGTTCTTC
GCCCACCCCAACTTGTTTATTGCAGCTTATAATGGTTACAAATAAAGCAATAGCATCACAAATTTCACAA
ATAAAGCATTTTTTTCACTGCATTCTAGTTGTGGTTTGTCCAAACTCATCAATGTATCTTATCATGTCTG
TATACCGTCGACCTCTAGCTAGAGCTTGGCGTAATCATGGTCATAGCTGTTTCCTGTGTGAAATTGTTAT
CCGCTCACAATTCCACACAACATACGAGCCGGAAGCATAAAGTGTAAAGCCTGGGGTGCCTAATGAGTGA
GCTAACTCACATTAATTGCGTTGCGCTCACTGCCCGCTTTCCAGTCGGGAAACCTGTCGTGCCAGCTGCA
TTAATGAATCGGCCAACGCGCGGGGAGAGGCGGTTTGCGTATTGGGCGCTCTTCCGCTTCCTCGCTCACT
GACTCGCTGCGCTCGGTCGTTCGGCTGCGGCGAGCGGTATCAGCTCACTCAAAGGCGGTAATACGGTTAT
CCACAGAATCAGGGGATAACGCAGGAAAGAACATGTGAGCAAAAGGCCAGCAAAAGGCCAGGAACCGTAA
AAAGGCCGCGTTGCTGGCGTTTTTCCATAGGCTCCGCCCCCCTGACGAGCATCACAAAAATCGACGCTCA
AGTCAGAGGTGGCGAAACCCGACAGGACTATAAAGATACCAGGCGTTTCCCCCTGGAAGCTCCCTCGTGC
GCTCTCCTGTTCCGACCCTGCCGCTTACCGGATACCTGTCCGCCTTTCTCCCTTCGGGAAGCGTGGCGCT
TTCTCAATGCTCACGCTGTAGGTATCTCAGTTCGGTGTAGGTCGTTCGCTCCAAGCTGGGCTGTGTGCAC
GAACCCCCCGTTCAGCCCGACCGCTGCGCCTTATCCGGTAACTATCGTCTTGAGTCCAACCCGGTAAGAC
ACGACTTATCGCCACTGGCAGCAGCCACTGGTAACAGGATTAGCAGAGCGAGGTATGTAGGCGGTGCTAC
AGAGTTCTTGAAGTGGTGGCCTAACTACGGCTACACTAGAAGGACAGTATTTGGTATCTGCGCTCTGCTG
AAGCCAGTTACCTTCGGAAAAAGAGTTGGTAGCTCTTGATCCGGCAAACAAACCACCGCTGGTAGCGGTG
GTTTTTTTGTTTGCAAGCAGCAGATTACGCGCAGAAAAAAAGGATCTCAAGAAGATCCTTTGATCTTTTC
TACGGGGTCTGACGCTCAGTGGAACGAAAACTCACGTTAAGGGATTTTGGTCATGAGATTATCAAAAAGG
ATCTTCACCTAGATCCTTTTAAATTAAAAATGAAGTTTTAAATCAATCTAAAGTATATATGAGTAAACTT
GGTCTGACAGTTACCAATGCTTAATCAGTGAGGCACCTATCTCAGCGATCTGTCTATTTCGTTCATCCAT
AGTTGCCTGACTCCCCGTCGTGTAGATAACTACGATACGGGAGGGCTTACCATCTGGCCCCAGTGCTGCA
ATGATACCGCGAGACCCACGCTCACCGGCTCCAGATTTATCAGCAATAAACCAGCCAGCCGGAAGGGCCG
AGCGCAGAAGTGGTCCTGCAACTTTATCCGCCTCCATCCAGTCTATTAATTGTTGCCGGGAAGCTAGAGT
AAGTAGTTCGCCAGTTAATAGTTTGCGCAACGTTGTTGCCATTGCTACAGGCATCGTGGTGTCACGCTCG
TCGTTTGGTATGGCTTCATTCAGCTCCGGTTCCCAACGATCAAGGCGAGTTACATGATCCCCCATGTTGT
GCAAAAAAGCGGTTAGCTCCTTCGGTCCTCCGATCGTTGTCAGAAGTAAGTTGGCCGCAGTGTTATCACT
CATGGTTATGGCAGCACTGCATAATTCTCTTACTGTCATGCCATCCGTAAGATGCTTTTCTGTGACTGGT
GAGTACTCAACCAAGTCATTCTGAGAATAGTGTATGCGGCGACCGAGTTGCTCTTGCCCGGCGTCAATAC
GGGATAATACCGCGCCACATAGCAGAACTTTAAAAGTGCTCATCATTGGAAAACGTTCTTCGGGGCGAAA
ACTCTCAAGGATCTTACCGCTGTTGAGATCCAGTTCGATGTAACCCACTCGTGCACCCAACTGATCTTCA
GCATCTTTTACTTTCACCAGCGTTTCTGGGTGAGCAAAAACAGGAAGGCAAAATGCCGCAAAAAAGGGAA
TAAGGGCGACACGGAAATGTTGAATACTCATACTCTTCCTTTTTCAATATTATTGAAGCATTTATCAGGG
TTATTGTCTCATGAGCGGATACATATTTGAATGTATTTAGAAAAATAAACAAATAGGGGTTCCGCGCACA
TTTCCCCGAAAAGTGCCACCTGACGTC
Features (pLannotate 1.2.2; 23 found; start..end, strand, type, name):
     36..80      -  misc_feature   bom (fragment): basis of mobility region from pBR322
    235..614     +  enhancer       CMV enhancer: human cytomegalovirus immediate early enhancer
    615..818     +  promoter       CMV promoter: human cytomegalovirus (CMV) immediate early promoter
    814..847     +  LTR            5' LTR (truncated) (fragment): truncated 5' long terminal repeat (LTR) from HIV-1
    863..881     +  promoter       T7 promoter: promoter for bacteriophage T7 RNA polymerase
    915..7637    +  CDS            Ahctf1: ELYS_MOUSE - Also known as Elys. Experimental evidence at protein level: Swiss-Prot protein existence level 1. Required for the assembly of a functional nuclear pore complex (NPC) on the surface of chromosomes as nuclei form at the end of mitosis. May initiate NPC assembly by binding to chromatin and recruiting the Nup107-160 subcomplex of the NPC. Also required for the localization of the Nup107-160 subcomplex of the NPC to the kinetochore during mitosis and for the completion of cytokinesis (By similarity). Has also been proposed to function as a transcription factor which may play a specifi
   7635..8411    +  CDS            Emd: EMD_MOUSE - Also known as Sta. Experimental evidence at protein level: Swiss-Prot protein existence level 1. Stabilizes and promotes the formation of a nuclear actin cortical network. Stimulates actin polymerization in vitro by binding and stabilizing the pointed end of growing filaments. Inhibits beta- catenin activity by preventing its accumulation in the nucleus. Acts by influencing the nuclear accumulation of beta-catenin through a CRM1- dependent export pathway. Links centrosomes to the nuclear envelope via a microtubule association. Required for proper localization of non- farnesylated p
   8433..9152    +  CDS            EGFP: the original enhanced GFP (Yang et al., 1996) mammalian codon-optimized
   9220..9241    +  promoter       TEF1 promoter (fragment): S. cerevisiae TEF1; promoter for EF-1α
   9455..9679    +  polyA_signal   bGH poly(A) signal: bovine growth hormone polyadenylation signal
   9683..9704    +  promoter       SV40 promoter (fragment): SV40 enhancer and early promoter
   9725..10153   +  rep_origin     f1 ori (sequence partly withheld): f1 bacteriophage origin of replication; arrow indicates direction of (+) strand synthesis
  10167..10497   +  promoter       SV40 promoter: SV40 enhancer and early promoter
  10564..11355   +  CDS            neo: KKA2_KLEPN - Also known as kan, nptII. Experimental evidence at protein level: Swiss-Prot protein existence level 1. Resistance to kanamycin, neomycin, paromomycin, ribostamycin, butirosin and gentamicin B. From Klebsiella pneumoniae.
  11381..11539   +  CDS            ble (fragment): BLE_KLEPN - Experimental evidence at protein level: Swiss-Prot protein existence level 1. Binding protein with a strong affinity to the bleomycin family of antibiotics. Binds to CL990; an antimitotic-antibiotic compound. From Klebsiella pneumoniae.
  11534..11655   +  polyA_signal   SV40 poly(A) signal: SV40 polyadenylation signal
  11726..11748   -  protein_bind   lac operator (fragment): The lac repressor binds to the lac operator to inhibit transcription in E. coli. This inhibition can be relieved by adding lactose or isopropyl-β-D-thiogalactopyranoside (IPTG). lac repressor encoded by lacI
  11752..11782   -  promoter       lac promoter: promoter for the E. coli lac operon
  11797..11818   -  protein_bind   CAP binding site: CAP binding activates transcription in the presence of cAMP. E. coli catabolite activator protein
  11831..11923   -  CDS            lacI (fragment): lac repressor; lacI; The lac repressor binds to the lac operator to inhibit transcription in E. coli. This inhibition can be relieved by adding lactose or isopropyl-β-D-thiogalactopyranoside (IPTG).
  12106..12694   -  rep_origin     ori: high-copy-number ColE1/pMB1/pBR322/pUC origin of replication
  12865..13725   -  CDS            AmpR: β-lactamase; bla; confers resistance to ampicillin, carbenicillin, and related antibiotics
  13726..13830   -  promoter       AmpR promoter: bla
