[The description below was written by a language model from this plasmid's Addgene catalogue record and pLannotate feature annotations shown in this document.]
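Description:
pcDNA-ELYS-emerin-EGFP-polyA is a mammalian expression plasmid of about 13.9 kb built on a pcDNA3.1-polyA backbone. It is maintained in E. coli through a high-copy ColE1/pUC-type origin and selected with ampicillin via the β-lactamase gene. An f1 origin is also present. The backbone carries an SV40 early promoter driving a neomycin/kanamycin phosphotransferase gene followed by an SV40 polyadenylation signal. In general this arrangement allows G418 selection of transfected mammalian cells, although the record does not mention that use. Several short annotated fragments (HIV-1 LTR, TEF1 promoter, ble, lacI, bom) look like partial sequence matches or backbone remnants rather than functional parts.

The payload is a single long open reading frame made of three parts in series. Mouse ELYS (Ahctf1), a chromatin-binding factor required to initiate nuclear pore complex assembly, comes first. It is joined directly to mouse emerin (Emd), a nuclear envelope protein, and EGFP sits at the C terminus as a fluorescent tag. The CMV immediate-early enhancer and promoter lie upstream and drive expression in mammalian cells, with the bovine growth hormone polyadenylation signal downstream of the fusion. A T7 promoter sits between the CMV promoter and the start codon, so the same cassette can serve as a template for in vitro transcription. The "polyA" in the backbone name suggests an encoded poly(A) stretch after the insert, but the feature table does not annotate one. The stated uses are expression of the fusion in mammalian cells and production of mRNA for injection into oocytes. The associated work concerns nuclear pore complex assembly in mouse zygotes.
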