Addgene plasmid #59745: pcDNA-ELYS-emerin-EGFP-polyA
Purpose: Express ELYS-emerin-EGFP fusion protein in mammalian cells (CMV promoter). Also suitable for in vitro transcription (T7 promoter) for injecting mRNA into oocytes.
Depositing lab: Yi Zhang. Publication: Nucleosome assembly is required for nuclear pore complex assembly in mouse zygotes. Inoue A, Zhang Y. Nat Struct Mol Biol. 2014 Jul;21(7):609-16. doi: 10.1038/nsmb.2839. Epub 2014 Jun 8. PubMed 24908396.
Backbone
  Vector backbone: pcDNA3.1-polyA
  Vector type: Mammalian Expression
Growth in bacteria
  Bacterial resistance: Ampicillin, 100 μg/mL
  Growth temperature: 37°C
  Growth strain: XL10 Gold
  Copy number: High Copy
Gene/Insert
  Gene/Insert name: ELYS-emerin-EGFP
  Species: M. musculus (mouse)
  Promoter: CMV and T7
  Tag / fusion protein: EGFP (C terminal on insert)
  Cloning method: Ligation Independent Cloning
  Sequencing primers: 5′ CACTGCTTACTGGCTTATCG; 3′ CCAAACTTTTATTTGTGCACAT
Terms and licenses: Academic/Nonprofit Terms; Industry Terms: Not Available to Industry
How to cite: pcDNA-ELYS-emerin-EGFP-polyA was a gift from Yi Zhang (Addgene plasmid # 59745 ; http://n2t.net/addgene:59745 ; RRID:Addgene_59745)
