>Addgene plasmid #59745 | pcDNA-ELYS-emerin-EGFP-polyA | addgene partial sequence | sequence record 96465 | CMV-F 5'-CGCAAATGGGCGGTAGGCGTG-3'
CTAGAGAACCCACTGCTTACTGGCTTATCGAAATTAATACGACTCACTATAGGGAGACCCAAGCTGGCTA
GTTAAGCTTCGAATTCATGCAAGACTTGACAGCTCAAGTGACTAGTGATCTCCTGCATTTCCCAGAAGTG
ACTATTGAAGCTCTTGGAGAAGATGAGATAACATTAGAGTCCGTGCTTCGTGGAAAGTTTGCTGCAGGGA
AAAATGGACTAGCATGCTTAGCTTGTGGTCCACAACTTGAAGTTGTAAACTCCTTAACAGGAGAGCGGTT
ATCTGCATATAGATTCAGTGGAGTAAATGAACAGCCTCCTGTAGTCCTTGCAGTGAAAGAATTCTCTTGG
CATAAGAGGACTGGATTGTTAATAGGATTGGAAGAAGCAGATGGGAGTGTTCTTTGTCTTTATGACCTTG
GTATATCAAGAGTGGTCAAAGCAGTTGTTCTTCCTGGAAGGGTAACAGCTATCGAGCCTATAATTAACCA
TGGAGGAGCCAGTGCGAGTACCCAGCATTTACATCCAAGTCTCCGGTGGCTTTTTGGCGTGGCCGCTGTG
GTGACTGATGTTGGACAGATCCTTCTTATTGACCTG
