>Addgene plasmid #59745 | pcDNA-ELYS-emerin-EGFP-polyA | addgene partial sequence | sequence record 96470 | EGFP-N 5'-CGTCGCCGTCCAGCTCGACCAG-3'
CCTTGCTCACCATGGTGGCGACCGGTGGATCCCTGGGATCCATCCAGAAGGGGTTGCCTTCTTCAGCTTG
TATGGAATAGTAAACAAAGAGCAGAAAGGCAGCAAAGACCAGGAAGAGTAACAGCTGGCCCCAGAGTGGG
ACCTGTCGATCCTGGCCCAGAGCAGCAGCAGGGGCCTGCTTCTCTGGCCGAATGGCACGTCGGGTAAGCC
ATGAAGAGGGAGAAGATGAAGAGGAGGACACAGAAGAGGTGGAGGATGTAGGATAATATGATAAGCCCAG
AGAGCTCCTGGAGACATTGGAAATGGGGCGGTAGTGTGCGATGCTCTGGTAGGCACTGTCTTGGCCATAG
ATGAGGCGCTCCCTATCCTTGCCTTCCTCTTCTAAAGAAGAGAAAATGTCATCACGCACCTGGTGATGGA
AGGTATCAGCATCTACAAGTGAGGTCCCCGGCTGGCGGAAGCTCTTGGACATGCCCACAGACTCAGGCTC
CCCGTATGTCTTGGTGGTCAAATAACTCTCCTCATAGTAGTCATCATTATAGTCCTTGCTCTGGTAAAGT
AAGGCGTCTTCTTTTTTGGGCAGATCATACATGTCTGAGTCCACGGCGGCTGAATCCAAGTCTGAGAACT
GATAGGAGAATGAAGAAGATGACGAGTTGGGGGGTAAGAGTCTCCTTCTCTGG
