>Addgene plasmid #59745 | pcDNA-ELYS-emerin-EGFP-polyA | addgene partial sequence | sequence record 96657 | m-emerin-R 5'-ccctatccttgccttcctct-3'
GGAAGGTATCAGCATCTACAAGTGAGGTCCCCGGCTGGCGGAAGCTCTTGGACATGCCCACAGACTCAGG
CTCCCCGTATGTCTTGGTGGTCAAATAACTCTCCTCATAGTAGTCATCATTATAGTCCTTGCTCTGGTAA
AGTAAGGCGTCTTCTTTTTTGGGCAGATCATACATGTCTGAGTCCACGGCGGCTGAATCCAAGTCTGAGA
ACTGATAGGAGAATGAAGAAGATGACGAGTTGGGGGGTAAGAGTCTCCTTCTCTGGGTCTCGTACTCGAA
GATTTTCTTTTCGTAGAGCTTGCGAGTGGAACCCACAATAGGCCCATGAGGGATGTTGTACTGGCGTAGC
ACTGCGGCCAGCTCAGTATCGGACAAAACCGCATAGTCGTCCAGCATTTTCCTGCGTAAAATTTGCTTTG
GAAAAGAAGATGGCTTCTTTCTGCCCCTTCCAAGAGTTTTTCCTGCTATTTCTGCAGTTTTTCTTGGCTT
GCCGGTCTTTATTTCATCCACTGGACTCGCCAAGGGAGAAACCAGCTTAATTTCTACAGGAGGAGGTGAC
CAAGAACTTCCTTTTCCTGTGTTTCTGCTTGCTCTTGTCTTCACAGTCCTGCTTCTTTTTGGTTTTTGTT
CTATGATCTCTAATGGTTTAGGGTCACTCTCCAGTTCACCTAGAAGCTTGGAAGTATTGGATATACTTTT
CTGCCTGGTTCTCAAGGCAGGAGGGGAAACAACAAACTGAGAAGATATATCTGACACCAATTCTTTCAGC
TGGGCTGCGGCCTCCATG
